Addgene plasmid #238792: CYBC1-SmBiT (TK) Vector
Depositing lab: Promega Corporation.
Backbone
  Vector backbone: pFC36K SmBiT TK-neo Flexi(R) Vector
  Vector type: Mammalian Expression
  Selectable markers: Neomycin
Growth in bacteria
  Bacterial resistance: Kanamycin, 50 μg/mL
  Growth temperature: 37°C
  Growth strain: DH5alpha
  Copy number: Low Copy
Gene/Insert
  Gene/Insert name: CYBC1
  Species: H. sapiens (human)
  Mutation: None
  Entrez Gene: CYBC1 (a.k.a. C17orf62, CGD5, Eros)
  Promoter: TK
  Tag / fusion protein: SmBiT (C terminal on backbone)
  Cloning method: Other
How to cite: CYBC1-SmBiT (TK) Vector was a gift from Promega Corporation (Addgene plasmid # 238792 ; http://n2t.net/addgene:238792 ; RRID:Addgene_238792)
