[The description below was written by a language model from this plasmid's Addgene catalogue record and pLannotate feature annotations shown in this document.]
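Description:
CYBC1-SmBiT (TK) Vector is a mammalian expression plasmid of about 4.6 kb built on Promega's pFC36K SmBiT TK-neo Flexi backbone. It carries the unmutated human CYBC1 coding sequence (also known as C17orf62, CGD5 or Eros) downstream of the herpes simplex virus thymidine kinase promoter, a comparatively weak constitutive promoter that generally gives modest expression. The backbone supplies a C-terminal SmBiT tag, the small peptide half of the split NanoLuc (NanoBiT) luciferase. The automated annotation does not label SmBiT itself, but leaves an unannotated stretch between the CYBC1 ORF and the downstream elements where the linker and tag would presumably sit. An SV40 polyadenylation signal follows the expression cassette.

A single neo (nptII) gene provides selection in both hosts. It is preceded by the SV40 enhancer/early promoter for neomycin-class (G418) selection in mammalian cells and by the bacterial EM7 promoter for kanamycin resistance in E. coli, and it is followed by a synthetic poly(A) signal. Replication in bacteria relies on a ColE1/pUC-type origin. The feature table calls this origin high copy, whereas the catalogue entry lists the plasmid as low copy. A cer site is also present, which helps keep plasmids as monomers. Several short annotated fragments (MCS, SET1, T7 terminator, large T antigen, M13 ori, bom, tnpA) look like partial matches or backbone remnants rather than functional parts.

The record states no specific purpose. A SmBiT fusion of this kind is normally co-expressed with a LgBiT-tagged partner, so that association of the two proteins reconstitutes luciferase activity and reports the interaction in live cells. Low-level TK-driven expression helps limit non-specific complementation.
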