Features (pLannotate 1.2.2; 16 found; start..end, strand, type, name):
      2..753     +  promoter       HSV TK promoter: herpes simplex virus thymidine kinase promoter
    802..1362    +  CDS            CYBC1: CYBC1_HUMAN - Also known as C17orf62 From Homo sapiens (Human).
   1461..1490    +  misc_feature   MCS (fragment): pUC18/19 multiple cloning site
   1497..1546    +  CDS            SET1 (fragment): solubility-enhancement tag derived from T7 phage gene 10B
   1554..1573    +  terminator     T7 terminator (fragment): transcription terminator for bacteriophage T7 RNA polymerase
   1595..1716    -  polyA_signal   SV40 poly(A) signal: SV40 polyadenylation signal
   1739..1807    -  CDS            large T antigen (fragment): large T antigen from SV40 (simian virus 40)
   1812..1844    +  rep_origin     M13 ori (fragment): M13 bacteriophage origin of replication; arrow indicates direction of (+) strand synthesis
   1845..1896    -  misc_feature   bom (fragment): basis of mobility region from pBR322
   1961..2318    +  promoter       SV40 promoter: SV40 enhancer and early promoter
   2333..2380    +  promoter       EM7 promoter: synthetic bacterial promoter&nbsp
   2412..3203    +  CDS            neo: KKA2_KLEPN - Also known as kan, nptII. Experimental evidence at protein level: Swiss-Prot protein existence level 1. Resistance to kanamycin, neomycin, paromomycin, ribostamycin, butirosin and gentamicin B. From Klebsiella pneumoniae.
   3270..3318    +  polyA_signal   poly(A) signal: synthetic polyadenylation signal
   3339..3428    -  CDS            tnpA (fragment): TN5P_ECOLX - Also known as tnp. Experimental evidence at protein level: Swiss-Prot protein existence level 1. Mediates transposition of transposon Tn5 by a 'cut and paste' mechanism. First, the monomeric transposase binds the 19 bp inverted DNA repeats flanking the transposon. Then, dimerization of the DNA- bound transposase creates a synaptic DNA complex. After nicking of the first DNA strand, excision of the transposon proceeds through a series of intermediates. The transposase then mediates the insertion of the transposon at a new site by strand transfer. The activity of the wild- type tran
   3557..4145    -  rep_origin     ori: high-copy-number ColE1/pMB1/pBR322/pUC origin of replication
   4261..4544    +  misc_feature   cer region: ColE1-derived recombination site that helps to maintain plasmids as monomers
>Addgene plasmid #238792 | CYBC1-SmBiT (TK) Vector | addgene full sequence | sequence record 486459 | Addgene NGS Result
AAATGAGTCTTCGGACCTCGCGGGGGCCGCTTAAGCGGTGGTTAGGGTTTGTCTGACGCGGGGGGAGGGG
GAAGGAACGAAACACTCTCATTCGGAGGCGGCTCGGGGTTTGGTCTTGGTGGCCACGGGCACGCAGAAGA
GCGCCGCGATCCTCTTAAGCACCCCCCCGCCCTCCGTGGAGGCGGGGGTTTGGTCGGCGGGTGGTAACTG
GCGGGCCGCTGACTCGGGCGGGTCGCGCGCCCCAGAGTGTGACCTTTTCGGTCTGCTCGCAGACCCCCGG
GCGGCGCCGCCGCGGCGGCGACGGGCTCGCTGGGTCCTAGGCTCCATGGGGACCGTATACGTGGACAGGC
TCTGGAGCATCCGCACGACTGCGGTGATATTACCGGAGACCTTCTGCGGGACGAGCCGGGTCACGCGGCT
GACGCGGAGCGTCCGTTGGGCGACAAACACCAGGACGGGGCACAGGTACACTATCTTGTCACCCGGAGGC
GCGAGGGACTGCAGGAGCTTCAGGGAGTGGCGCAGCTGCTTCATCCCCGTGGCCCGTTGCTCGCGTTTGC
TGGCGGTGTCCCCGGAAGAAATATATTTGCATGTCTTTAGTTCTATGATGACACAAACCCCGCCCAGCGT
CTTGTCATTGGCGAAGTCGAACACGCAGATGCAGTCGGGGCGGCGCGGTCCCAGGTCCACTTCGCATATT
AAGGTGACGCGTGTGGCCTCGAACACCGAGCGACCCTGCAGCGACCCGCTTAAAAGCTTGGCAATCCGGT
ACTGTTGGTAAAGCCACCGCTAGCGATCGCCATGTACCTGCAGGTGGAGACCCGCACCAGCTCCCGCCTC
CATCTGAAGAGGGCTCCAGGCATCCGGTCCTGGTCCCTGCTGGTTGGAATCTTGTCGATTGGCCTGGCTG
CTGCCTACTACAGCGGAGATAGCCTGGGCTGGAAGCTCTTCTACGTCACAGGCTGCCTGTTTGTGGCTGT
GCAGAACTTGGAGGACTGGGAGGAAGCCATCTTCGACAAGAGCACAGGGAAGGTTGTTTTGAAGACGTTC
AGCCTCTACAAGAAGCTGCTGACTCTTTTCAGAGCTGGCCACGACCAGGTGGTGGTCCTGCTCCATGATG
TCCGTGATGTGAGCGTGGAGGAGGAGAAGGTCCGGTACTTCGGGAAAGGCTACATGGTGGTGCTCCGGCT
TGCGACGGGCTTCTCCCACCCCCTCACGCAGAGTGCAGTCATGGGCCACCGCAGTGATGTGGAAGCCATC
GCCAAGCTCATCACCAGCTTCCTGGAGCTGCACTGCCTTGAGAGCCCCACAGAGCTGTCTCAGAGCAGCG
ACAGTGAGGCCGGTGACCCTGCAAGCCAGAGCGTTTCTCAAGGCAGTTCAGGTGGTGGCGGGAGCGGAGG
TGGAGGCTCGAGCGGTGTGACCGGCTACCGGCTGTTCGAGGAGATTCTGTAAGGCCGCGACTCTAGAGTC
GACCTGCAGGCATGCAAGCTGATCCGGCTGCTAACAAAGCCCGAAAGGAAGCTGAGTTGGCTGCTGCCAC
CGCTGAGCAATAACTAGCATAACCCCTTGGGGCGGCCGCTTCGAGCAGACATGATAAGATACATTGATGA
GTTTGGACAAACCACAACTAGAATGCAGTGAAAAAAATGCTTTATTTGTGAAATTTGTGATGCTATTGCT
TTATTTGTAACCATTATAAGCTGCAATAAACAAGTTAACAACAACAATTGCATTCATTTTATGTTTCAGG
TTCAGGGGGAGATGTGGGAGGTTTTTTTAAGCAAGTAAAACCTCTACAAATGTGGTAAAATCGAATTTTA
ACAAAATATTAACGCTTACAATTTCCTGATGCGGTATTTTCTCCTTACGCATCTGTGCGGTATTTCACAC
CGCATACGCGGATCTGCGCAGCACCATGGCCTGAAATAACCTCTGAAAGAGGAACTTGGTTAGGTACCTT
CTGAGGCGGAAAGAACCAGCTGTGGAATGTGTGTCAGTTAGGGTGTGGAAAGTCCCCAGGCTCCCCAGCA
GGCAGAAGTATGCAAAGCATGCATCTCAATTAGTCAGCAACCAGGTGTGGAAAGTCCCCAGGCTCCCCAG
CAGGCAGAAGTATGCAAAGCATGCATCTCAATTAGTCAGCAACCATAGTCCCGCCCCTAACTCCGCCCAT
CCCGCCCCTAACTCCGCCCAGTTCCGCCCATTCTCCGCCCCATGGCTGACTAATTTTTTTTATTTATGCA
GAGGCCGAGGCCGCCTCGGCCTCTGAGCTATTCCAGAAGTAGTGAGGAGGCTTTTTTGGAGGCCTAGGCT
TTTGCAAAAAGCTTAATTAACTGTTGACAATTAATCATCGGCATAGTATATCGGCATAGTATAATACGAC
AAGGTGAGGAACTAAACCCAGGAGGCAGATCATGATTGAACAAGATGGATTGCACGCAGGTTCTCCGGCC
GCTTGGGTGGAGAGGCTATTCGGCTATGACTGGGCACAACAGACAATCGGCTGCTCTGATGCCGCCGTGT
TCCGGCTGTCAGCGCAGGGGCGCCCGGTTCTTTTTGTCAAGACCGACCTGTCCGGTGCCCTGAATGAACT
GCAGGACGAGGCAGCGCGGCTATCGTGGCTGGCCACGACGGGCGTTCCTTGCGCAGCTGTGCTCGACGTT
GTCACTGAAGCGGGAAGGGACTGGCTGCTATTGGGCGAAGTGCCGGGGCAGGATCTCCTGTCATCTCACC
TTGCTCCTGCCGAGAAAGTATCCATCATGGCTGATGCAATGCGGCGGCTGCATACGCTTGATCCGGCTAC
CTGCCCATTCGACCACCAAGCGAAACATCGCATCGAGCGAGCACGTACTCGGATGGAAGCCGGTCTTGTC
GATCAGGATGATCTGGACGAAGAGCATCAGGGGCTCGCGCCAGCCGAACTGTTCGCCAGGCTCAAGGCGC
GCATGCCCGACGGCGAGGATCTCGTCGTGACCCATGGCGATGCCTGCTTGCCGAATATCATGGTGGAAAA
TGGCCGCTTTTCTGGATTCATCGACTGTGGCCGGCTGGGTGTGGCGGACCGCTATCAGGACATAGCGTTG
GCTACCCGTGATATTGCTGAAGAGCTTGGCGGCGAATGGGCTGACCGCTTCCTCGTGCTTTACGGTATCG
CCGCTCCCGATTCGCAGCGCATCGCCTTCTATCGCCTTCTTGACGAGTTCTTCTGAGCGGGACTCTGGGG
TTCGAAATGACCGACCAAGCGACGCCCAACCTGCCATCACGATGGCCGCAATAAAATATCTTTATTTTCA
TTACATCTGTGTGTTGGTTTTTTGTGTGAATCGATAGCGATAAGGATCCTCTTTGCGCTTGCGTTTTCCC
TTGTCCAGATAGCCCAGTAGCTGACATTCATCCGGGGTCAGCACCGTTTCTGCGGACTGGCTTTCTACCC
GGTATCAGCTCACTCAAAGGCGGTAATACGGTTATCCACAGAATCAGGGGATAACGCAGGAAAGAACATG
TGAGCAAAAGGCCAGCAAAAGGCCAGGAACCGTAAAAAGGCCGCGTTGCTGGCGTTTTTCCATAGGCTCC
GCCCCCCTGACGAGCATCACAAAAATCGACGCTCAAGTCAGAGGTGGCGAAACCCGACAGGACTATAAAG
ATACCAGGCGTTTCCCCCTGGAAGCTCCCTCGTGCGCTCTCCTGTTCCGACCCTGCCGCTTACCGGATAC
CTGTCCGCCTTTCTCCCTTCGGGAAGCGTGGCGCTTTCTCATAGCTCACGCTGTAGGTATCTCAGTTCGG
TGTAGGTCGTTCGCTCCAAGCTGGGCTGTGTGCACGAACCCCCCGTTCAGCCCGACCGCTGCGCCTTATC
CGGTAACTATCGTCTTGAGTCCAACCCGGTAAGACACGACTTATCGCCACTGGCAGCAGCCACTGGTAAC
AGGATTAGCAGAGCGAGGTATGTAGGCGGTGCTACAGAGTTCTTGAAGTGGTGGCCTAACTACGGCTACA
CTAGAAGGACAGTATTTGGTATCTGCGCTCTGCTGAAGCCAGTTACCTTCGGAAAAAGAGTTGGTAGCTC
TTGATCCGGCAAACAAACCACCGCTGGTAGCGGTGGTTTTTTTGTTTGCAAGCAGCAGATTACGCGCAGA
AAAAAAGGATTTCAAGAAGATCCTTTGATCTTTTCTACGGGGTCTGACGCTCAGTGGAACGAAAACTCAC
GTTAAGGGATTTTGGTCATGAGATTATCAAAAAGGATCTTCACCTAGATCCTTTTATAGTCCGGAAATAC
AGGAACGCACGCTGGATGGCCCTTCGCTGGGATGGTGAAACCATGAAAAATGGCAGCTTCAGTGGATTAA
GTGGGGGTAATGTGGCCTGTACCCTCTGGTTGCATAGGTATTCATACGGTTAAAATTTATCAGGCGCGAT
TGCGGCAGTTTTTCGGGTGGTTTGTTGCCATTTTTACCTGTCTGCTGCCGTGATCGCGCTGAACGCGTTT
TAGCGGTGCGTACAATTAAGGGATTATGGTAAATCCACTTACTGTCTGCCCTCGTAGCCATCGAGATAAA
CCGCAGTACTCCGGCCACGATGCGTCCGGCGTAGAGGATCGAGATCT
